>Addgene plasmid #213305 | GRM7-DuET | addgene full sequence | sequence record 430909 | Addgene NGS Result
TCCGCGCACATTTCCCCGAAAAGTGCCACCTGACGTCGACGGATCGGGAGATCTCCCGATCCCCTATGGT
GCACTCTCAGTACAATCTGCTCTGATGCCGCATAGTTAAGCCAGTATCTGCTCCCTGCTTGTGTGTTGGA
GGTCGCTGAGTAGTGCGCGAGCAAAATTTAAGCTACAACAAGGCAAGGCTTGACCGACATTTGCATGAAG
AATCTGCTTAGGGTTAGGCGTTTTGCGCTGCTTCGCGATGTACGGGCCAGATATACGCGTTGACATTGAT
TATTGACTAGTTATTAATAGTAATCAATTACGGGGTCATTAGTTCATAGCCCATATATGGAGTTCCGCGT
TACATAACTTACGGTAAATGGCCCGCCTGGCTGACCGCCCAACGACCCCCGCCCATTGACGTCAATAATG
ACGTATGTTCCCATAGTAACGCCAATAGGGACTTTCCATTGACGTCAATGGGTGGAGTATTTACGGTAAA
CTGCCCACTTGGCAGTACATCAAGTGTATCATATGCCAAGTACGCCCCCTATTGACGTCAATGACGGTAA
ATGGCCCGCCTGGCATTATGCCCAGTACATGACCTTATGGGACTTTCCTACTTGGCAGTACATCTACGTA
TTAGTCATCGCTATTACCATGGTGATGCGGTTTTGGCAGTACATCAATGGGCGTGGATAGCGGTTTGACT
CACGGGGATTTCCAAGTCTCCACCCCATTGACGTCAATGGGAGTTTGTTTTGGCACCAAAATCAACGGGA
CTTTCCAAAATGTCGTAACAACTCCGCCCCATTGACGCAAATGGGCGGTAGGCGTGTACGGTGGGAGGTC
TATATAAGCAGAGCTCTCTGGCTAACTAGAGAACCCACTGCTTACTGGCTTATCGAAATTAATACGACTC
ACTATAGGGAGACCCAAGCTGGCTAGCGTTTAAACTTAAGCTTAGCGGCCGCGCCACCATGAAGACGATC
ATCGCCCTGAGCTACATCTTCTGCCTGGTATTCGCCGACTACAAGGACGATGATGACGCCAGCATCGATC
AGGAGATGTATGCCCCCCATTCTATCAGAATTGAAGGGGACGTTACTCTCGGGGGGCTGTTTCCAGTGCA
CGCAAAGGGCCCCTCTGGTGTGCCCTGCGGCGATATAAAGCGGGAAAATGGAATCCATCGGCTGGAGGCT
ATGCTGTATGCGTTGGATCAGATCAACAGTGACCCCAACCTGCTCCCAAACGTAACGTTGGGCGCCCGGA
TCCTTGATACTTGTAGCAGAGACACATACGCTTTGGAGCAGTCACTGACATTCGTGCAGGCCCTGATTCA
AAAGGACACTAGTGATGTCCGGTGTACCAACGGAGAGCCCCCAGTATTTGTGAAGCCAGAAAAGGTAGTG
GGTGTGATCGGAGCGTCTGGCTCCTCCGTTAGCATCATGGTGGCAAACATTCTCAGACTCTTCCAGATCC
CACAAATTAGCTACGCCAGTACCGCTCCCGAATTGTCTGATGACCGGAGATACGACTTTTTCAGCCGGGT
GGTGCCCCCGGATAGCTTCCAGGCCCAGGCTATGGTCGATATCGTCAAAGCCCTTGGCTGGAACTACGTG
TCTACACTGGCTTCCGAAGGTTCATACGGCGAGAAGGGCGTCGAAAGCTTCACCCAGATCAGTAAGGAGG
CAGGGGGGCTGTGCATCGCGCAATCCGTGAGAATCCCGCAAGAGCGCAAGGATAGAACGATAGATTTTGA
CCGGATTATCAAGCAGTTGCTTGATACTCCCAACTCACGGGCAGTGGTGATCTTCGCCAACGATGAGGAC
ATTAAGCAGATACTTGCTGCCGCTAAGAGGGCAGACCAGGTAGGACACTTTTTGTGGGTCGGCAGTGATA
GCTGGGGTTCCAAGATCAATCCTCTTCACCAGCACGAAGATATTGCCGAAGGGGCGATAACAATCCAGCC
GAAACGCGCCACAGTGGAAGGTTTTGACGCCTACTTCACCAGTCGAACCTTGGAAAACAACAGGCGAAAC
GTGTGGTTTGCCGAGTACTGGGAGGAGAATTTCAACTGTAAGCTTACTATCAGTGGAAGCAAGAAGGAGG
ATACAGATCGGAAATGTACAGGACAGGAGCGCATCGGGAAAGACTCAAACTACGAGCAAGAGGGGAAGGT
CCAGTTTGTGATTGATGCAGTGTACGCTATGGCTCATGCACTGCACCATATGAACAAAGACTTGTGTGCC
GATTACCGGGGAGTTTGTCCCGAGATGGAGCAGGCAGGTGGCAAGAAGCTCTTGAAATACATCCGCAACG
TGAACTTCAACGGGAGCGCTGGAACCCCCGTGATGTTCAATAAAAACGGCGATGCACCAGGCCGATACGA
TATTTTCCAATATCAAACAACTAACACGAGCAACCCTGGGTATAGGCTGATCGGTCAATGGACAGATGAG
CTTCAACTCAATATTGAGGACATGCAGTGGGGAAAAGGCGTACGCGAAATACCAGCCTCTGTGTGCACAC
TGCCATGCAAACCAGGGCAGAGAAAAAAAACCCAGAAAGGAACCCCCTGTTGTTGGACTTGCGAACCTTG
CGACGGATATCAGTATCAGTTTGACGAAATGACGTGTCAGCACTGTCCCTATGATCAGCGGCCTAATGAA
AATAGGACCGGGTGTCAAGACATTCCCATAATCAAACTGGAGTGGCACTCCCCATGGGCAGTAATCCCAG
TGTTTCTGGCTATGTTGGGGATTATCGCAACCATTTTTGTTATGGCTACATTCATCCGATACAACGACAC
TCCAATCGTCCGGGCAAGTGGTAGAGAGCTGTCCTATGTCCTGCTCACTGGAATCTTCCTGTGCTATATC
ATCACTTTCTTGATGATCGCAAAACCTGACGTCGCTGTTTGCTCCTTCAGGAGGGTGTTCCTCGGACTGG
GGATGTGTATCAGCTACGCCGCTCTTCTGACAAAGACCAACAGAATATATAGAATCTTTGAACAAGGGAA
GAAGAGCGTGACCGCCCCTAGACTGATCTCTCCTACATCACAACTGGCCATCACCAGCAGCCTGATTTCA
GTGCAGCTCCTCGGAGTCTTTATCTGGTTCGGGGTTGACCCGCCCAACATCATCATTGACTATGATGAGC
ACAAAACGATGAATCCGGAGCAGGCCAGGGGTGTGCTGAAGTGCGATATCACCGACCTCCAGATCATTTG
TAGCCTCGGGTACAGTATTCTTTTGATGGTCACCTGTACGGTTTATGCAATCAAAACTCGGGGGGTACCT
GAGAACTTCAACGAGGCCAAGCCTATAGGCTTCACCATGTATACCACATGTATCGTGTGGCTTGCTTTCA
TACCTATCTTTTTCGGGACCGCACAAAGCGCCGAAAAGCTGTACATTCAAACTACAACTTTGACCATTTC
TATGAATCTGTCTGCGAGCGTAGCTCTGGGTATGCTTTACATGCCTAAGGTTTACATCATCATTTTCCAC
CCCGAACTTAATGTACAGAAGAGAAAGAGAAGTTTTAAAGCCGTCGTAACCGCCGCAACTATGAGTTCTA
GACTCAGCCATAAGCCGTCAGACCGACCTAACGGAGAGGCAAAGACCGAACTCTGCGAGAACGTCGATCC
AAACTCCCCTGCTGCAAAGAAGAAGTATGTCAGCTATAATAACCTCGTTATTATCGATACCGGTGGACGC
ACCGGTGAATTCGATGAGGCCAGCACCACCGTGTCTAAGACCGAGACTTCTCAGGTGGCCCCTGCCTAAT
CTAGAGGGCCCGTTTAAACCCGCTGATCAGCCTCGACTGTGCCTTCTAGTTGCCAGCCATCTGTTGTTTG
CCCCTCCCCCGTGCCTTCCTTGACCCTGGAAGGTGCCACTCCCACTGTCCTTTCCTAATAAAATGAGGAA
ATTGCATCGCATTGTCTGAGTAGGTGTCATTCTATTCTGGGGGGTGGGGTGGGGCAGGACAGCAAGGGGG
AGGATTGGGAAGACAATAGCAGGCATGCTGGGGATGCGGTGGGCTCTATGGCTTCTGAGGCGGAAAGAAC
CAGCTGGGGCTCTAGGGGGTATCCCC
[124 nt withheld, positions 4087-4210]
C
[91 nt withheld, positions 4212-4302]
A
[49 nt withheld, positions 4304-4352]
CCTTTGACGTTGGAGTCCACGTTCTTT
[37 nt withheld, positions 4380-4416]
ACCCTATCTCGGTCTATTCTTTTGATTTATAAGGGATTTTGCCGATTTCGGCCTATTGGTTAAAAAATGA
GCTGATTTAACAAAAATTTAACGCGAATTAATTCTGTGGAATGTGTGTCAGTTAGGGTGTGGAAAGTCCC
CAGGCTCCCCAGCAGGCAGAAGTATGCAAAGCATGCATCTCAATTAGTCAGCAACCAGGTGTGGAAAGTC
CCCAGGCTCCCCAGCAGGCAGAAGTATGCAAAGCATGCATCTCAATTAGTCAGCAACCATAGTCCCGCCC
CTAACTCCGCCCATCCCGCCCCTAACTCCGCCCAGTTCCGCCCATTCTCCGCCCCATGGCTGACTAATTT
TTTTTATTTATGCAGAGGCCGAGGCCGCCTCTGCCTCTGAGCTATTCCAGAAGTAGTGAGGAGGCTTTTT
TGGAGGCCTAGGCTTTTGCAAAAAGCTCCCGGGAGCTTGTATATCCATTTTCGGATCTGATCAAGAGACA
GGATGAGGATCGTTTCGCATGATTGAACAAGATGGATTGCACGCAGGTTCTCCGGCCGCTTGGGTGGAGA
GGCTATTCGGCTATGACTGGGCACAACAGACAATCGGCTGCTCTGATGCCGCCGTGTTCCGGCTGTCAGC
GCAGGGGCGCCCGGTTCTTTTTGTCAAGACCGACCTGTCCGGTGCCCTGAATGAACTGCAGGACGAGGCA
GCGCGGCTATCGTGGCTGGCCACGACGGGCGTTCCTTGCGCAGCTGTGCTCGACGTTGTCACTGAAGCGG
GAAGGGACTGGCTGCTATTGGGCGAAGTGCCGGGGCAGGATCTCCTGTCATCTCACCTTGCTCCTGCCGA
GAAAGTATCCATCATGGCTGATGCAATGCGGCGGCTGCATACGCTTGATCCGGCTACCTGCCCATTCGAC
CACCAAGCGAAACATCGCATCGAGCGAGCACGTACTCGGATGGAAGCCGGTCTTGTCGATCAGGATGATC
TGGACGAAGAGCATCAGGGGCTCGCGCCAGCCGAACTGTTCGCCAGGCTCAAGGCGCGCATGCCCGACGG
CGAGGATCTCGTCGTGACCCATGGCGATGCCTGCTTGCCGAATATCATGGTGGAAAATGGCCGCTTTTCT
GGATTCATCGACTGTGGCCGGCTGGGTGTGGCGGACCGCTATCAGGACATAGCGTTGGCTACCCGTGATA
TTGCTGAAGAGCTTGGCGGCGAATGGGCTGACCGCTTCCTCGTGCTTTACGGTATCGCCGCTCCCGATTC
GCAGCGCATCGCCTTCTATCGCCTTCTTGACGAGTTCTTCTGAGCGGGACTCTGGGGTTCGAAATGACCG
ACCAAGCGACGCCCAACCTGCCATCACGAGATTTCGATTCCACCGCCGCCTTCTATGAAAGGTTGGGCTT
CGGAATCGTTTTCCGGGACGCCGGCTGGATGATCCTCCAGCGCGGGGATCTCATGCTGGAGTTCTTCGCC
CACCCCAACTTGTTTATTGCAGCTTATAATGGTTACAAATAAAGCAATAGCATCACAAATTTCACAAATA
AAGCATTTTTTTCACTGCATTCTAGTTGTGGTTTGTCCAAACTCATCAATGTATCTTATCATGTCTGTAT
ACCGTCGACCTCTAGCTAGAGCTTGGCGTAATCATGGTCATAGCTGTTTCCTGTGTGAAATTGTTATCCG
CTCACAATTCCACACAACATACGAGCCGGAAGCATAAAGTGTAAAGCCTGGGGTGCCTAATGAGTGAGCT
AACTCACATTAATTGCGTTGCGCTCACTGCCCGCTTTCCAGTCGGGAAACCTGTCGTGCCAGCTGCATTA
ATGAATCGGCCAACGCGCGGGGAGAGGCGGTTTGCGTATTGGGCGCTCTTCCGCTTCCTCGCTCACTGAC
TCGCTGCGCTCGGTCGTTCGGCTGCGGCGAGCGGTATCAGCTCACTCAAAGGCGGTAATACGGTTATCCA
CAGAATCAGGGGATAACGCAGGAAAGAACATGTGAGCAAAAGGCCAGCAAAAGGCCAGGAACCGTAAAAA
GGCCGCGTTGCTGGCGTTTTTCCATAGGCTCCGCCCCCCTGACGAGCATCACAAAAATCGACGCTCAAGT
CAGAGGTGGCGAAACCCGACAGGACTATAAAGATACCAGGCGTTTCCCCCTGGAAGCTCCCTCGTGCGCT
CTCCTGTTCCGACCCTGCCGCTTACCGGATACCTGTCCGCCTTTCTCCCTTCGGGAAGCGTGGCGCTTTC
TCATAGCTCACGCTGTAGGTATCTCAGTTCGGTGTAGGTCGTTCGCTCCAAGCTGGGCTGTGTGCACGAA
CCCCCCGTTCAGCCCGACCGCTGCGCCTTATCCGGTAACTATCGTCTTGAGTCCAACCCGGTAAGACACG
ACTTATCGCCACTGGCAGCAGCCACTGGTAACAGGATTAGCAGAGCGAGGTATGTAGGCGGTGCTACAGA
GTTCTTGAAGTGGTGGCCTAACTACGGCTACACTAGAAGAACGGTATTTGGTATCTGCGCTCTGCTGAAG
CCAGTTACCTTCGGAAAAAGAGTTGGTAGCTCTTGATCCGGCAAACAAACCACCGCTGGTAGCGGTGGTT
TTTTTGTTTGCAAGCAGCAGATTACGCGCAGAAAAAAAGGATCTCAAGAAGATCCTTTGATCTTTTCTAC
GGGGTCTGACGCTCAGTGGAACGAAAACTCACGTTAAGGGATTTTGGTCATGAGATTATCAAAAAGGATC
TTCACCTAGATCCTTTTAAATTAAAAATGAAGTTTTAAATCAATCTAAAGTATATATGAGTAAACTTGGT
CTGACAGTTACCAATGCTTAATCAGTGAGGCACCTATCTCAGCGATCTGTCTATTTCGTTCATCCATAGT
TGCCTGACTCCCCGTCGTGTAGATAACTACGATACGGGAGGGCTTACCATCTGGCCCCAGTGCTGCAATG
ATACCGCGAGACCCACGCTCACCGGCTCCAGATTTATCAGCAATAAACCAGCCAGCCGGAAGGGCCGAGC
GCAGAAGTGGTCCTGCAACTTTATCCGCCTCCATCCAGTCTATTAATTGTTGCCGGGAAGCTAGAGTAAG
TAGTTCGCCAGTTAATAGTTTGCGCAACGTTGTTGCCATTGCTACAGGCATCGTGGTGTCACGCTCGTCG
TTTGGTATGGCTTCATTCAGCTCCGGTTCCCAACGATCAAGGCGAGTTACATGATCCCCCATGTTGTGCA
AAAAAGCGGTTAGCTCCTTCGGTCCTCCGATCGTTGTCAGAAGTAAGTTGGCCGCAGTGTTATCACTCAT
GGTTATGGCAGCACTGCATAATTCTCTTACTGTCATGCCATCCGTAAGATGCTTTTCTGTGACTGGTGAG
TACTCAACCAAGTCATTCTGAGAATAGTGTATGCGGCGACCGAGTTGCTCTTGCCCGGCGTCAATACGGG
ATAATACCGCGCCACATAGCAGAACTTTAAAAGTGCTCATCATTGGAAAACGTTCTTCGGGGCGAAAACT
CTCAAGGATCTTACCGCTGTTGAGATCCAGTTCGATGTAACCCACTCGTGCACCCAACTGATCTTCAGCA
TCTTTTACTTTCACCAGCGTTTCTGGGTGAGCAAAAACAGGAAGGCAAAATGCCGCAAAAAAGGGAATAA
GGGCGACACGGAAATGTTGAATACTCATACTCTTCCTTTTTCAATATTATTGAAGCATTTATCAGGGTTA
TTGTCTCATGAGCGGATACATATTTGAATGTATTTAGAAAAATAAACAAATAGGGGT
Features (pLannotate 1.2.2; 21 found; start..end, strand, type, name):
     65..117     -  misc_feature   bom (fragment): basis of mobility region from pBR322
    272..651     +  enhancer       CMV enhancer: human cytomegalovirus immediate early enhancer
    652..855     +  promoter       CMV promoter: human cytomegalovirus (CMV) immediate early promoter
    851..884     +  LTR            5' LTR (truncated) (fragment): truncated 5' long terminal repeat (LTR) from HIV-1
    900..918     +  promoter       T7 promoter: promoter for bacteriophage T7 RNA polymerase
   1017..1037    +  CDS            3xFLAG (fragment): three tandem FLAG® epitope tags
   1050..3692    +  CDS            GRM7: GRM7_HUMAN - Also known as GPRC1G, MGLUR7. Experimental evidence at protein level: Swiss-Prot protein existence level 1. G-protein coupled receptor activated by glutamate that regulates axon outgrowth through the MAPK-cAMP-PKA signaling pathway during neuronal development (PubMed:33500274). Ligand binding causes a conformation change that triggers signaling via guanine nucleotide- binding proteins (G proteins) and modulates the activity of downstream effectors, such as adenylate cyclase that it inhibits (PubMed:9473604). From Homo sapiens (Human).
   3817..4041    +  polyA_signal   bGH poly(A) signal: bovine growth hormone polyadenylation signal
   4045..4066    +  promoter       SV40 promoter (fragment): SV40 enhancer and early promoter
   4087..4515    +  rep_origin     f1 ori (sequence partly withheld): f1 bacteriophage origin of replication; arrow indicates direction of (+) strand synthesis
   4529..4858    +  promoter       SV40 promoter: SV40 enhancer and early promoter
   4925..5716    +  CDS            neo: KKA2_KLEPN - Also known as kan, nptII. Experimental evidence at protein level: Swiss-Prot protein existence level 1. Resistance to kanamycin, neomycin, paromomycin, ribostamycin, butirosin and gentamicin B. From Klebsiella pneumoniae.
   5740..5898    +  CDS            ble (fragment): BLE_KLEPN - Experimental evidence at protein level: Swiss-Prot protein existence level 1. Binding protein with a strong affinity to the bleomycin family of antibiotics. Binds to CL990; an antimitotic-antibiotic compound. From Klebsiella pneumoniae.
   5893..6014    +  polyA_signal   SV40 poly(A) signal: SV40 polyadenylation signal
   6087..6103    -  protein_bind   lac operator: The lac repressor binds to the lac operator to inhibit transcription in E. coli. This inhibition can be relieved by adding lactose or isopropyl-β-D-thiogalactopyranoside (IPTG). lac repressor encoded by lacI
   6111..6141    -  promoter       lac promoter: promoter for the E. coli lac operon
   6156..6177    -  protein_bind   CAP binding site: CAP binding activates transcription in the presence of cAMP. E. coli catabolite activator protein
   6190..6282    -  CDS            lacI (fragment): lac repressor; lacI; The lac repressor binds to the lac operator to inhibit transcription in E. coli. This inhibition can be relieved by adding lactose or isopropyl-β-D-thiogalactopyranoside (IPTG).
   6465..7053    -  rep_origin     ori: high-copy-number ColE1/pMB1/pBR322/pUC origin of replication
   7224..8084    -  CDS            AmpR: β-lactamase; bla; confers resistance to ampicillin, carbenicillin, and related antibiotics
   8085..6       -  promoter       AmpR promoter (across the origin): bla
