[The description below was written by a language model from this plasmid's Addgene catalogue record and pLannotate feature annotations shown in this document.]
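Description:
GRM7-DuET is a mammalian expression plasmid built on the pcDNA 3.1 (+) backbone that encodes human GRM7, the class C metabotropic glutamate receptor 7 (mGlu7), in an epitope-tagged format. The full sequence record is about 8.2 kb. In bacteria it is maintained through a high-copy ColE1/pUC-type origin and selected with ampicillin via the β-lactamase gene. An f1 origin is also present, along with small lac promoter/operator remnants typical of this vector family. For mammalian cells, the backbone carries an SV40 early promoter driving the neomycin phosphotransferase gene with an SV40 polyadenylation signal, which permits selection of stable transfectants with G418. The short ble, lacI, HIV-1 LTR and bom annotations are fragmentary matches rather than functional units.

The receptor cassette is driven by the CMV immediate early enhancer and promoter and terminated by the bovine growth hormone poly(A) signal. A T7 promoter sits between the CMV promoter and the coding region, allowing in vitro transcription. According to the catalogue entry, the DuET design places a cleavable hemagglutinin signal peptide and a FLAG tag at the N terminus and a 1D4 epitope at the C terminus. The feature table detects the FLAG sequence (as a partial 3xFLAG match) just upstream of the GRM7 coding sequence, but the signal peptide and 1D4 tag are not annotated. After signal peptide cleavage, the FLAG tag is left at the extracellular N terminus, while the C-terminal 1D4 tag provides a second, independent handle. The insert was assembled by Gibson cloning. The construct is intended for expression in mammalian cells and proteomics studies, and the associated work concerns multiplexed selectivity screening of anti-GPCR antibodies.
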