Addgene plasmid #213305: GRM7-DuET
Purpose: The DuET construct encodes the named human GPCR engineered with a cleaved hemagglutinin signal peptide, a 5' FLAG and a 3' 1D4 epitope tag optimized for expression in mammalian cells and proteomics studies.
Depositing lab: Thomas Sakmar. Depositing organization: Rockefeller University. Publication: Multiplexed selectivity screening of anti-GPCR antibodies. Dahl L, Kotliar IB, Bendes A, Dodig-Crnkovic T, Fromm S, Elofsson A, Uhlen M, Sakmar TP, Schwenk JM. Sci Adv. 2023 May 3;9(18):eadf9297. doi: 10.1126/sciadv.adf9297. Epub 2023 May 3. PubMed 37134173.
Backbone
  Vector backbone: pcDNA 3.1 (+)
  Vector type: Mammalian Expression
Growth in bacteria
  Bacterial resistance: Ampicillin, 100 μg/mL
  Growth temperature: 37°C
  Growth strain: DH5alpha
  Copy number: High Copy
Gene/Insert
  Gene/Insert name: GRM7 (alt names: Glutamate metabotropic receptor 7; GLUR7, GPRC1G, mGlu7, MGLUR7, PPP1R87)
  Species: H. sapiens (human)
  Entrez Gene: GRM7 (a.k.a. GLUR7, GPRC1G, MGLU7, MGLUR7, PPP1R87)
  Promoter: CMV, T7
  Tag / fusion protein: FLAG (N terminal on insert); 1D4 (C terminal on insert)
  Cloning method: Gibson Cloning
Terms and licenses: Academic/Nonprofit Terms; Industry Terms: Not Available to Industry
Depositor comments: Class: C, Family: Metabotropic Glutamate. Ensembl ID: ENSG00000196277, Uniprot ID: Q14831
How to cite: GRM7-DuET was a gift from Thomas Sakmar (Addgene plasmid # 213305 ; http://n2t.net/addgene:213305 ; RRID:Addgene_213305)
